>Addgene plasmid #164850 | p276 eSpCas9_2gRNAs_hH11 | addgene full sequence | sequence record 326369 | Addgene NGS Result
GAGGGCCTATTTCCCATGATTCCTTCATATTTGCATATACGATACAAGGCTGTTAGAGAGATAATTGGAA
TTAATTTGACTGTAAACACAAAGATATTAGTACAAAATACGTGACGTAGAAAGTAATAATTTCTTGGGTA
GTTTGCAGTTTTAAAATTATGTTTTAAAATGGACTATCATATGCTTACCGTAACTTGAAAGTATTTCGAT
TTCTTGGCTTTATATATCTTGTGGAAAGGACGAAACACCGCCAACAGGTCAGTTTATACGTTTTAGAGCT
AGAAATAGCAAGTTAAAATAAGGCTAGTCCGTTATCAACTTGAAAAAGTGGCACCGAGTCGGTGCTTTTT
TGTTTTAGAGCTAGAAATAGCAAGTTAAAATAAGGCTAGTCCGTTTTTAGCGCGTGCGCCAATTCTGCAG
ACAAATGGCTCTAGAGAGGGCCTATTTCCCATGATTCCTTCATATTTGCATATACGATACAAGGCTGTTA
GAGAGATAATTGGAATTAATTTGACTGTAAACACAAAGATATTAGTACAAAATACGTGACGTAGAAAGTA
ATAATTTCTTGGGTAGTTTGCAGTTTTAAAATTATGTTTTAAAATGGACTATCATATGCTTACCGTAACT
TGAAAGTATTTCGATTTCTTGGCTTTATATATCTTGTGGAAAGGACGAAACACCGATTCCTGCAAGTACA
CGGCGTTTTAGAGCTAGAAATAGCAAGTTAAAATAAGGCTAGTCCGTTATCAACTTGAAAAAGTGGCACC
GAGTCGGTGCTTTTTTGTTTTAGAGCTAGAAATAGCAAGTTAAAATAAGGCTAGTCCGTTTTTAGCGCGT
GCGCCAATTCTGCAGACAAATGGGGTACCCGTTACATAACTTACGGTAAATGGCCCGCCTGGCTGACCGC
CCAACGACCCCCGCCCATTGACGTCAATAGTAACGCCAATAGGGACTTTCCATTGACGTCAATGGGTGGA
GTATTTACGGTAAACTGCCCACTTGGCAGTACATCAAGTGTATCATATGCCAAGTACGCCCCCTATTGAC
GTCAATGACGGTAAATGGCCCGCCTGGCATTGTGCCCAGTACATGACCTTATGGGACTTTCCTACTTGGC
AGTACATCTACGTATTAGTCATCGCTATTACCATGGTCGAGGTGAGCCCCACGTTCTGCTTCACTCTCCC
CATCTCCCCCCCCTCCCCACCCCCAATTTTGTATTTATTTATTTTTTAATTATTTTGTGCAGCGATGGGG
GCGGGGGGGGGGGGGGGGGCGSSCCMCGGGGGGGGGGGGGGGGGGGSGSGSGSSAGGCGGGGCGGGGCGG
GGCGAGGGGCGGGGCGGGGCGAGGCGGAGAGGTGCGGCGGCAGCCAATCAGAGCGGCGCGCTCCGAAAGT
TTCCTTTTATGGCGAGGCGGCGGCGGCGGCGGCCCTATAAAAAGCGAAGCGCGCGGCGGGCGGGAGTCGC
TGCGCGCTGCCTTCGCCCCGTGCCCCGCTCCGCCGCCGCCTCGCGCCGCCCGCCCCGGCTCTGACTGACC
GCGTTACTCCCACAGGTGAGCGGGCGGGACGGCCCTTCTCCTCCGGGCTGTAATTAGCTGAGCAAGAGGT
AAGGGTTTAAGGGATGGTTGGTTGGTGGGGTATTAATGTTTAATTACCTGGAGCACCTGCCTGAAATCAC
TTTTTTTCAGGTTGGACCGGTGCCACCATGGACTATAAGGACCACGACGGAGACTACAAGGATCATGATA
TTGATTACAAAGACGATGACGATAAGATGGCCCCAAAGAAGAAGCGGAAGGTCGGTATCCACGGAGTCCC
AGCAGCCGACAAGAAGTACAGCATCGGCCTGGACATCGGCACCAACTCTGTGGGCTGGGCCGTGATCACC
GACGAGTACAAGGTGCCCAGCAAGAAATTCAAGGTGCTGGGCAACACCGACCGGCACAGCATCAAGAAGA
ACCTGATCGGAGCCCTGCTGTTCGACAGCGGCGAAACAGCCGAGGCCACCCGGCTGAAGAGAACCGCCAG
AAGAAGATACACCAGACGGAAGAACCGGATCTGCTATCTGCAAGAGATCTTCAGCAACGAGATGGCCAAG
GTGGACGACAGCTTCTTCCACAGACTGGAAGAGTCCTTCCTGGTGGAAGAGGATAAGAAGCACGAGCGGC
ACCCCATCTTCGGCAACATCGTGGACGAGGTGGCCTACCACGAGAAGTACCCCACCATCTACCACCTGAG
AAAGAAACTGGTGGACAGCACCGACAAGGCCGACCTGCGGCTGATCTATCTGGCCCTGGCCCACATGATC
AAGTTCCGGGGCCACTTCCTGATCGAGGGCGACCTGAACCCCGACAACAGCGACGTGGACAAGCTGTTCA
TCCAGCTGGTGCAGACCTACAACCAGCTGTTCGAGGAAAACCCCATCAACGCCAGCGGCGTGGACGCCAA
GGCCATCCTGTCTGCCAGACTGAGCAAGAGCAGACGGCTGGAAAATCTGATCGCCCAGCTGCCCGGCGAG
AAGAAGAATGGCCTGTTCGGAAACCTGATTGCCCTGAGCCTGGGCCTGACCCCCAACTTCAAGAGCAACT
TCGACCTGGCCGAGGATGCCAAACTGCAGCTGAGCAAGGACACCTACGACGACGACCTGGACAACCTGCT
GGCCCAGATCGGCGACCAGTACGCCGACCTGTTTCTGGCCGCCAAGAACCTGTCCGACGCCATCCTGCTG
AGCGACATCCTGAGAGTGAACACCGAGATCACCAAGGCCCCCCTGAGCGCCTCTATGATCAAGAGATACG
ACGAGCACCACCAGGACCTGACCCTGCTGAAAGCTCTCGTGCGGCAGCAGCTGCCTGAGAAGTACAAAGA
GATTTTCTTCGACCAGAGCAAGAACGGCTACGCCGGCTACATTGACGGCGGAGCCAGCCAGGAAGAGTTC
TACAAGTTCATCAAGCCCATCCTGGAAAAGATGGACGGCACCGAGGAACTGCTCGTGAAGCTGAACAGAG
AGGACCTGCTGCGGAAGCAGCGGACCTTCGACAACGGCAGCATCCCCCACCAGATCCACCTGGGAGAGCT
GCACGCCATTCTGCGGCGGCAGGAAGATTTTTACCCATTCCTGAAGGACAACCGGGAAAAGATCGAGAAG
ATCCTGACCTTCCGCATCCCCTACTACGTGGGCCCTCTGGCCAGGGGAAACAGCAGATTCGCCTGGATGA
CCAGAAAGAGCGAGGAAACCATCACCCCCTGGAACTTCGAGGAAGTGGTGGACAAGGGCGCTTCCGCCCA
GAGCTTCATCGAGCGGATGACCAACTTCGATAAGAACCTGCCCAACGAGAAGGTGCTGCCCAAGCACAGC
CTGCTGTACGAGTACTTCACCGTGTATAACGAGCTGACCAAAGTGAAATACGTGACCGAGGGAATGAGAA
AGCCCGCCTTCCTGAGCGGCGAGCAGAAAAAGGCCATCGTGGACCTGCTGTTCAAGACCAACCGGAAAGT
GACCGTGAAGCAGCTGAAAGAGGACTACTTCAAGAAAATCGAGTGCTTCGACTCCGTGGAAATCTCCGGC
GTGGAAGATCGGTTCAACGCCTCCCTGGGCACATACCACGATCTGCTGAAAATTATCAAGGACAAGGACT
TCCTGGACAATGAGGAAAACGAGGACATTCTGGAAGATATCGTGCTGACCCTGACACTGTTTGAGGACAG
AGAGATGATCGAGGAACGGCTGAAAACCTATGCCCACCTGTTCGACGACAAAGTGATGAAGCAGCTGAAG
CGGCGGAGATACACCGGCTGGGGCAGGCTGAGCCGGAAGCTGATCAACGGCATCCGGGACAAGCAGTCCG
GCAAGACAATCCTGGATTTCCTGAAGTCCGACGGCTTCGCCAACAGAAACTTCATGCAGCTGATCCACGA
CGACAGCCTGACCTTTAAAGAGGACATCCAGAAAGCCCAGGTGTCCGGCCAGGGCGATAGCCTGCACGAG
CACATTGCCAATCTGGCCGGCAGCCCCGCCATTAAGAAGGGCATCCTGCAGACAGTGAAGGTGGTGGACG
AGCTCGTGAAAGTGATGGGCCGGCACAAGCCCGAGAACATCGTGATCGAAATGGCCAGAGAGAACCAGAC
CACCCAGAAGGGACAGAAGAACAGCCGCGAGAGAATGAAGCGGATCGAAGAGGGCATCAAAGAGCTGGGC
AGCCAGATCCTGAAAGAACACCCCGTGGAAAACACCCAGCTGCAGAACGAGAAGCTGTACCTGTACTACC
TGCAGAATGGGCGGGATATGTACGTGGACCAGGAACTGGACATCAACCGGCTGTCCGACTACGATGTGGA
CCATATCGTGCCTCAGAGCTTTCTGGCCGACGACTCCATCGACAACAAGGTGCTGACCAGAAGCGACAAG
AACCGGGGCAAGAGCGACAACGTGCCCTCCGAAGAGGTCGTGAAGAAGATGAAGAACTACTGGCGGCAGC
TGCTGAACGCCAAGCTGATTACCCAGAGAAAGTTCGACAATCTGACCAAGGCCGAGAGAGGCGGCCTGAG
CGAACTGGATAAGGCCGGCTTCATCAAGAGACAGCTGGTGGAAACCCGGCAGATCACAAAGCACGTGGCA
CAGATCCTGGACTCCCGGATGAACACTAAGTACGACGAGAATGACAAGCTGATCCGGGAAGTGAAAGTGA
TCACCCTGAAGTCCAAGCTGGTGTCCGATTTCCGGAAGGATTTCCAGTTTTACAAAGTGCGCGAGATCAA
CAACTACCACCACGCCCACGACGCCTACCTGAACGCCGTCGTGGGAACCGCCCTGATCAAAAAGTACCCT
GCGCTGGAAAGCGAGTTCGTGTACGGCGACTACAAGGTGTACGACGTGCGGAAGATGATCGCCAAGAGCG
AGCAGGAAATCGGCAAGGCTACCGCCAAGTACTTCTTCTACAGCAACATCATGAACTTTTTCAAGACCGA
GATTACCCTGGCCAACGGCGAGATCCGGAAGGCGCCTCTGATCGAGACAAACGGCGAAACCGGGGAGATC
GTGTGGGATAAGGGCCGGGATTTTGCCACCGTGCGGAAAGTGCTGAGCATGCCCCAAGTGAATATCGTGA
AAAAGACCGAGGTGCAGACAGGCGGCTTCAGCAAAGAGTCTATCCTGCCCAAGAGGAACAGCGATAAGCT
GATCGCCAGAAAGAAGGACTGGGACCCTAAGAAGTACGGCGGCTTCGACAGCCCCACCGTGGCCTATTCT
GTGCTGGTGGTGGCCAAAGTGGAAAAGGGCAAGTCCAAGAAACTGAAGAGTGTGAAAGAGCTGCTGGGGA
TCACCATCATGGAAAGAAGCAGCTTCGAGAAGAATCCCATCGACTTTCTGGAAGCCAAGGGCTACAAAGA
AGTGAAAAAGGACCTGATCATCAAGCTGCCTAAGTACTCCCTGTTCGAGCTGGAAAACGGCCGGAAGAGA
ATGCTGGCCTCTGCCGGCGAACTGCAGAAGGGAAACGAACTGGCCCTGCCCTCCAAATATGTGAACTTCC
TGTACCTGGCCAGCCACTATGAGAAGCTGAAGGGCTCCCCCGAGGATAATGAGCAGAAACAGCTGTTTGT
GGAACAGCACAAGCACTACCTGGACGAGATCATCGAGCAGATCAGCGAGTTCTCCAAGAGAGTGATCCTG
GCCGACGCTAATCTGGACAAAGTGCTGTCCGCCTACAACAAGCACCGGGATAAGCCCATCAGAGAGCAGG
CCGAGAATATCATCCACCTGTTTACCCTGACCAATCTGGGAGCCCCTGCCGCCTTCAAGTACTTTGACAC
CACCATCGACCGGAAGAGGTACACCAGCACCAAAGAGGTGCTGGACGCCACCCTGATCCACCAGAGCATC
ACCGGCCTGTACGAGACACGGATCGACCTGTCTCAGCTGGGAGGCGACAAAAGGCCGGCGGCCACGAAAA
AGGCCGGCCAGGCAAAAAAGAAAAAGTAAGAATTCCTAGAGCTCGCTGATCAGCCTCGACTGTGCCTTCT
AGTTGCCAGCCATCTGTTGTTTGCCCCTCCCCCGTGCCTTCCTTGACCCTGGAAGGTGCCACTCCCACTG
TCCTTTCCTAATAAAATGAGGAAATTGCATCGCATTGTCTGAGTAGGTGTCATTCTATTCTGGGGGGTGG
GGTGGGGCAGGACAGCAAGGGGGAGGATTGGGAAGAGAATAGCAGGCATGCTGGGGAGCGGCCGCAGGAA
CCCCTAGTGATGGAGTTGGCCACTCCCTCTCTGCGCGCTCGCTCGCTCACTGAGGCCGGGCGACCAAAGG
TCGCCCGACGCCCGGGCTTTGCCCGGGCGGCCTCAGTGAGCGAGCGAGCGCGCAGCTGCCTGCAGGGGCG
CCTGATGCGGTATTTTCTCCTTACGCATCTGTGCGGTATTTCACACCGCATA
[95 nt withheld, positions 6423-6517]
T
[46 nt withheld, positions 6519-6564]
C
[141 nt withheld, positions 6566-6706]
CCTTTGACGTTGGAGTCCACGTTCTTT
[37 nt withheld, positions 6734-6770]
ACTCTATCTCGGGCTATTCTTTTGATTTATAAGGGATTTTGCCGATTTCGGTCTATTGGTTAAAAAATGA
GCTGATTTAACAAAAATTTAACGCGAATTTTAACAAAATATTAACGTTTACAATTTTATGGTGCACTCTC
AGTACAATCTGCTCTGATGCCGCATAGTTAAGCCAGCCCCGACACCCGCCAACACCCGCTGACGCGCCCT
GACGGGCTTGTCTGCTCCCGGCATCCGCTTACAGACAAGCTGTGACCGTCTCCGGGAGCTGCATGTGTCA
GAGGTTTTCACCGTCATCACCGAAACGCGCGAGACGAAAGGGCCTCGTGATACGCCTATTTTTATAGGTT
AATGTCATGATAATAATGGTTTCTTAGACGTCAGGTGGCACTTTTCGGGGAAATGTGCGCGGAACCCCTA
TTTGTTTATTTTTCTAAATACATTCAAATATGTATCCGCTCATGAGACAATAACCCTGATAAATGCTTCA
ATAATATTGAAAAAGGAAGAGTATGAGTATTCAACATTTCCGTGTCGCCCTTATTCCCTTTTTTGCGGCA
TTTTGCCTTCCTGTTTTTGCTCACCCAGAAACGCTGGTGAAAGTAAAAGATGCTGAAGATCAGTTGGGTG
CACGAGTGGGTTACATCGAACTGGATCTCAACAGCGGTAAGATCCTTGAGAGTTTTCGCCCCGAAGAACG
TTTTCCAATGATGAGCACTTTTAAAGTTCTGCTATGTGGCGCGGTATTATCCCGTATTGACGCCGGGCAA
GAGCAACTCGGTCGCCGCATACACTATTCTCAGAATGACTTGGTTGAGTACTCACCAGTCACAGAAAAGC
ATCTTACGGATGGCATGACAGTAAGAGAATTATGCAGTGCTGCCATAACCATGAGTGATAACACTGCGGC
CAACTTACTTCTGACAACGATCGGAGGACCGAAGGAGCTAACCGCTTTTTTGCACAACATGGGGGATCAT
GTAACTCGCCTTGATCGTTGGGAACCGGAGCTGAATGAAGCCCTACCAAACGACGAGCGTGACACCACGA
TGCCTGTAGCAATGGCAACAACGTTGCGCAAACTATTAACTGGCGAACTACTTACTCTAGCTTCCCGGCA
ACAATTAATAGACTGGATGGAGGCGGATAAAGTTGCAGGACCACTTCTGCGCTCGGCCCTTCCGGCTGGC
TGGTTTATTGCTGATAAATCTGGAGCCGGTGAGCGTGGAAGCCGCGGTATCATTGCAGCACTGGGGCCAG
ATGGTAAGCCCTCCCGTATCGTAGTTATCTACACGACGGGGAGTCAGGCAACTATGGATGAACGAAATAG
ACAGATCGCTGAGATAGGTGCCTCACTGATTAAGCATTGGTAACTGTCAGACCAAGTTTACTCATATATA
CTTTAGATTGATTTAAAACTTCATTTTTAATTTAAAAGGATCTAGGTGAAGATCCTTTTTGATAATCTCA
TGACCAAAATCCCTTAACGTGAGTTTTCGTTCCACTGAGCGTCAGACCCCGTAGAAAAGATCAAAGGATC
TTCTTGAGATCCTTTTTTTCTGCGCGTAATCTGCTGCTTGCAAACAAAAAAACCACCGCTACCAGCGGTG
GTTTGTTTGCCGGATCAAGAGCTACCAACTCTTTTTCCGAAGGTAACTGGCTTCAGCAGAGCGCAGATAC
CAAATACTGTTCTTCTAGTGTAGCCGTAGTTAGGCCACCACTTCAAGAACTCTGTAGCACCGCCTACATA
CCTCGCTCTGCTAATCCTGTTACCAGTGGCTGCTGCCAGTGGCGATAAGTCGTGTCTTACCGGGTTGGAC
TCAAGACGATAGTTACCGGATAAGGCGCAGCGGTCGGGCTGAACGGGGGGTTCGTGCACACAGCCCAGCT
TGGAGCGAACGACCTACACCGAACTGAGATACCTACAGCGTGAGCTATGAGAAAGCGCCACGCTTCCCGA
AGGGAGAAAGGCGGACAGGTATCCGGTAAGCGGCAGGGTCGGAACAGGAGAGCGCACGAGGGAGCTTCCA
GGGGGAAACGCCTGGTATCTTTATAGTCCTGTCGGGTTTCGCCACCTCTGACTTGAGCGTCGATTTTTGT
GATGCTCGTCAGGGGGGCGGAGCCTATGGAAAAACGCCAGCAACGCGGCCTTTTTACGGTTCCTGGCCTT
TTGCTGGCCTTTTGCTCACATGT
Features (pLannotate 1.2.2; 22 found; start..end, strand, type, name):
      1..241     +  promoter       U6 promoter: RNA polymerase III promoter for human U6 snRNA
    270..345     +  misc_RNA       gRNA scaffold: guide RNA scaffold for the Streptococcus pyogenes CRISPR/Cas9 system
    352..395     +  misc_RNA       gRNA scaffold (fragment): guide RNA scaffold for the Streptococcus pyogenes CRISPR/Cas9 system
    436..676     +  promoter       U6 promoter: RNA polymerase III promoter for human U6 snRNA
    705..780     +  misc_RNA       gRNA scaffold: guide RNA scaffold for the Streptococcus pyogenes CRISPR/Cas9 system
    787..830     +  misc_RNA       gRNA scaffold (fragment): guide RNA scaffold for the Streptococcus pyogenes CRISPR/Cas9 system
    870..1155    +  enhancer       CMV enhancer: human cytomegalovirus immediate early enhancer; contains an 18-bp deletion relative to the standard CMV enhancer
   1157..1278    +  promoter       chicken β-actin promoter (fragment): contains a 21-bp deletion relative to the standard chicken β-actin promoter
   1291..1462    +  promoter       chicken β-actin promoter (fragment): No description available
   1463..1690    +  intron         hybrid intron: hybrid between chicken β-actin (CBA) and minute virus of mice (MMV) introns (Gray et al., 2011)
   1828..3429    +  CDS            Cas9(N): N-terminal portion of Streptococcus pyogenes Cas9 (Zetsche et al., 2015)
   3430..5928    +  CDS            Cas9(C): C-terminal portion of Streptococcus pyogenes Cas9 (Zetsche et al., 2015)
   5929..5976    +  CDS            nucleoplasmin NLS: bipartite nuclear localization signal from nucleoplasmin
   6010..6121    +  polyA_signal   bGH poly(A) signal: bovine growth hormone polyadenylation signal
   6226..6366    +  repeat_region  AAV2 ITR: inverted terminal repeat of adeno-associated virus serotype 2 inverted
   6371..6422    -  misc_feature   bom (fragment): basis of mobility region from pBR322
   6441..6896    +  rep_origin     f1 ori (sequence partly withheld): f1 bacteriophage origin of replication; arrow indicates direction of (+) strand synthesis
   6897..6946    -  misc_feature   bom (fragment): basis of mobility region from pBR322
   7048..7083    -  CDS            rop (fragment): Rop protein, which maintains plasmids at low copy number; rop
   7178..7282    +  promoter       AmpR promoter: bla
   7283..8143    +  CDS            AmpR: β-lactamase; bla; confers resistance to ampicillin, carbenicillin, and related antibiotics
   8314..8902    +  rep_origin     ori: high-copy-number ColE1/pMB1/pBR322/pUC origin of replication
