[The description below was written by a language model from this plasmid's Addgene catalogue record and pLannotate feature annotations shown in this document.]
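Description:
p276 eSpCas9_2gRNAs_hH11 is an all-in-one mammalian CRISPR expression plasmid of about 9 kb, built on the eSpCas9(1.1) backbone and designed to cut the human H11 locus with two guide RNAs at once. It is maintained in E. coli as a high-copy plasmid through a ColE1/pUC-type origin and selected with ampicillin via the β-lactamase gene. An f1 phage origin is also present. The record lists no selectable marker for mammalian cells, so the plasmid is suited to transient delivery rather than drug selection of transfected cells.

The payload begins with two tandem guide cassettes, each made up of a human U6 RNA polymerase III promoter followed by a Streptococcus pyogenes gRNA scaffold. The second cassette was transferred from the dual-guide vector pX333 as an XbaI/KpnI fragment, and the H11 spacers were inserted through BbsI and BsaI sites that were destroyed during cloning. The guide target sequences themselves are not given in the record.

Downstream, a CBh-type hybrid promoter (CMV enhancer, chicken β-actin promoter and a hybrid intron) drives the S. pyogenes Cas9 coding sequence. According to the backbone, this is the enhanced-specificity eSpCas9(1.1) variant, engineered to reduce off-target cleavage. The annotation tool splits the coding sequence into N- and C-terminal portions, but they are contiguous. The gene ends in a nucleoplasmin nuclear localization signal and a bovine growth hormone polyadenylation signal. Only one AAV2 inverted terminal repeat is annotated, a carry-over from the parental vector, so the plasmid is not a packageable AAV genome.

Expressing two guides together with Cas9 creates paired breaks at H11. The associated publication concerns human testicular niche cells and pluripotent stem cell research, but the record does not describe any accompanying donor construct.
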