Addgene plasmid #164850: p276 eSpCas9_2gRNAs_hH11
Purpose: gRNA vector for targeting human H11 locus
Depositing lab: Philip Jordan. Depositing organization: Johns Hopkins School of Public Health. Publication: Adaptation of Human Testicular Niche Cells for Pluripotent Stem Cell and Testis Development Research. Pryzhkova MV, Jordan PW. Tissue Eng Regen Med. 2020 Apr;17(2):223-235. doi: 10.1007/s13770-020-00240-0. Epub 2020 Feb 29. PubMed 32114677.
Backbone
  Vector backbone: eSpCas9(1.1) Addgene #71814
  Backbone manufacturer: eSpCas9(1.1) Addgene #71814
  Total vector size (bp): 8936
  Vector type: Mammalian Expression
  Selectable markers: None
Growth in bacteria
  Bacterial resistance: Ampicillin, 100 μg/mL
  Growth temperature: 37°C
  Growth strain: DH5alpha
  Copy number: High Copy
Gene/Insert
  Gene/Insert name: gRNAs for targeting human H11 locus
  Promoter: U6
  Cloning method: Restriction Enzyme; 5′ cloning site BbsI and BsaI (destroyed during cloning); 3′ cloning site BbsI and BsaI (destroyed during cloning)
  Sequencing primers: 5′ cgtgacgtagaaagtaataatt; 3′ gtccctattggcgttactat
Resource information
  A portion of this plasmid was derived from a plasmid made by: Additional gRNA block was cut and cloned from Addgene #64073 pX333 into Addgene #71814 eSpCas9(1.1) using restriction enzimes XbaI and KpnI
Terms and licenses: Academic/Nonprofit Terms; Industry Terms: Not Available to Industry
How to cite: p276 eSpCas9_2gRNAs_hH11 was a gift from Philip Jordan (Addgene plasmid # 164850 ; http://n2t.net/addgene:164850 ; RRID:Addgene_164850)
